>Addgene plasmid #67285 | pFBCPDL6 | addgene partial sequence | sequence record 119334 | Polyhedrin-F 5'-AAATGATAACCATCTCGC-3'
GTTTTCGTAACAGTTTTGTAATAAAAAAACCTATAAATATTCCGGATTATTCATACCGTCCCACCATCGG
GCGCGGATCCCGGTCCGAAGCGCGCGGAATTCAAAGGCCTACGTCGACACCATGGATTACAAAGACGATG
ACGACAAGGCTAGCATGTTTACACTTGCTTCATATTGGCGCGAATCATTCAAGATTGTTCTTCCGCTGCA
GGCGATGAAGCGTACGAAGGCGCAGAAGGCAGGTCCTTCCAAAAAGGCAGCAAAAAACGAGAAGGCCAGC
TCCGAGCCCAAAAGTGACCAGGAAAGCAGCGATGAGGAGGCCTCCACATCGAAGGCTTTGTTGGTTTCTA
AGCCGGATTACCAAAACTTCGAGCAGTTTCTTACCCACTTGGAACACCAGCGAGTCTGCACGGCAGCCAA
CATACAGGAGTTCTCTTTTCGAAAGAAACGAGTGCGCGTTCTGTCCAAAACCGAAGATGTAAAGGAATCC
AGCCTAGGCGGCGTCGTCTACTGGATGTCCCGCGACGGGCGCGTACAGGACAACTGGGCCCTGCTCTTTG
CCCAGCGTCTGGCTCTCAAGCTGGAATTACCCTTAACTGTGGTATTTTGCCTAGTTCCCAAATTCCTGAA
TGCCACTATCAGGCACTACAAATTCATGATGGGCGGCCTGCAGGAGGTGGAGCAGCAGTGTCGCGCCCTT
GACATACCGTTTCACCTGCTGATGGGCTCCGCTGTTGAAAAGTTACCACAATTTGTGAAATCCAAGGACA
TCGGAGCCGTAGTCTGTGACTTTGCTCCGCTGCGTTTGCCACGCCAATGGGTCGAGGATGTGGGCAAGGC
ACTGCCCAAGAGCGTGCCGTTGGTGCAAGTCGATGCTCACAATGTAGTCCCCTTGTGGGTGGCCTCCGAC
AAACAGGAGTACGCTGCGCGTACCATCCGCAACAAGATCAACTCCAAGCTAGGGGAGTACCTCAGCGAAT
TCCCACCAGTTGTGCGGCATCCTCATGGAACTGGCTGCAAGAATGTGAATACCGTGGACTGGTCAGCTGC
TTATGCTTCGCTGCAGTGCGA
