>Addgene plasmid #67285 | pFBCPDL6 | addgene partial sequence | sequence record 119335 | SV40pA-R 5'-GAAATTTGTGATGCTATTGC-3'
TTATAAGCTGCAATAAACAAGTTAACAACAACAATTGCATTCATTTTATGTTTCAGGTTCAGGGGGAGGT
GTGGGAGGTTTTTTAAAGCAAGTAAAACCTCTACAAATGTGGTATGGCTGATTATGATCCTCTAGTACTT
CTCGACAAGCTTGGTACCGCATGCCTCGAGACTGCAGGCTCTAGATTATTTCTTCTTGTGCACCTTACCG
CCGTATCGCATGACAAAGGCATTTACATCGAATTTGCGACGGCATCCCTGATAGTTCATGTACCTAACCT
TACCGAAGATAGCCCGCTCCTTCCAGCCCATGTCATGGACGCCGCCAATGGACCACATGCAGCCCACATA
GCCGTTGGGGTCGCGACCATCCAGACTGTACTTGTCGTTCAGCAGGATTGCGTACTCCAACGCATGCTCC
GGTGTCGCTGTCCATTCCAGAATCTTTTTGGCCCAGTACATGCGCAAAAAGCCGTGCATCTTTCCCTCGC
GTACCAGCTGCAGTTGCGCCGAGTTCCACAGGTCGTCATAAGTGAGAGACTTTTCTAGTTCTTCTAAGCT
GTAGCAGGGATCTCGCTTGTCCTTGCGATGTGCATCTAGCGTTTGATATGCCCAAGAACTTAGACCTTTA
AGACTATCATAGTGCTCGTTGTAGAAGCAAAAGTTATCCGCCAGTTCGCGGCGCACAATGGCCTCCTCGC
AAAACGCATCCGCCGAGGCTTTGTGTTGTCCTCGAAACCGCTGCACCTCCAGTGCACAGCGCTGAGCCGA
AATATGACCAAAGTGCAGCCACGGCGAGAGTCCGGACAAGGCGTCTGCCGTGGGATCGTTTCGTTTGTCA
TTGAAATGGCGCAAACGACGACTGCAGAACTCGTAGAGCTGCTGGCAGGCTGCTTTATACCCCGGCTTGG
CCCACTGCACCTCGTCCACTTCCATGTCGCACTGCAGCGAAGCATAAGCAGCTGACCAGTCCACGGTATT
CACATTCTTGCAGCCAGTTCCATGAGGATGCCGCACAACTGGTGGGAATTCGCTGAGGTACTCCCCTAGC
TTGGAGTTGATCTTGTTGCGGATGGTACGCGCA
