[The description below was written by a language model from this plasmid's Addgene catalogue record.]
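Description:
pFBCPDL6 is a modified pFastBac donor plasmid carrying the Drosophila melanogaster CPD photolyase gene (phr), the enzyme that repairs cyclobutane pyrimidine dimers in UV-damaged DNA using light energy. It is maintained in E. coli as a high-copy plasmid under ampicillin selection. The catalogue classes it as a bacterial vector whose insert is not expressed in that host, because it is an intermediate in generating recombinant baculovirus for protein production in insect cells. The recorded total size is about 8 kb, with a backbone of about 6.7 kb and an insert of 1665 bp. The backbone is noted as modified, but the modifications are not detailed beyond the presence of a vector-encoded tag.

The photolyase coding sequence was cloned between NheI and XbaI sites, both retained, in frame with a Flag epitope supplied by the backbone at the N terminus, which allows immunodetection and affinity purification of the expressed protein. No feature table is provided, so the regulatory elements are not explicitly listed. However, the recommended sequencing primers (polyhedrin forward and SV40 polyA reverse) fit the usual pFastBac arrangement, in which the insert sits between the strong, very late baculoviral polyhedrin promoter and an SV40 polyadenylation signal. In standard pFastBac systems this cassette is moved by transposition into a baculovirus shuttle genome (bacmid), which is then used to produce virus in insect cells.

The insert carries a V275E substitution found during repository quality control. The depositor notes that it is not known to cause any functional change. The associated work concerns chromophores in Drosophila photolyase/cryptochrome family photoreceptors, which fits use of the construct to produce purified Flag-tagged photolyase for biochemical study.
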