Addgene plasmid #67285: pFBCPDL6
Purpose: CPD photolyase from Drosophila with Flag tag in pFastbac vector. Intermediate in insect cell expression
Depositing lab: Aziz Sancar. Depositing organization: University of North Carolina at Chapel Hill. Publication: The second chromophore in Drosophila photolyase/cryptochrome family photoreceptors. Selby CP, Sancar A. Biochemistry. 2012 Jan 10;51(1):167-71. doi: 10.1021/bi201536w. Epub 2011 Dec 27. PubMed 22175817.
Backbone
  Vector backbone: pFastbac, modified
  Backbone manufacturer: Gibco BRL
  Backbone size w/o insert (bp): 6700
  Total vector size (bp): 8000
  Modifications to backbone: yes
  Vector type: bacterial vector, insert not expressed
Growth in bacteria
  Bacterial resistance: Ampicillin, 100 μg/mL
  Growth temperature: 37°C
  Growth strain: DH5alpha
  Copy number: High Copy
Gene/Insert
  Gene/Insert name: CPD photolyase (alt name: phr)
  Species: D. melanogaster (fly)
  Insert size (bp): 1665
  Mutation: V275E*
  GenBank ID: NT_033778.4
  Entrez Gene: phr (a.k.a. Dmel_CG11205, C2PHR, CG11205, CG11205-PA, Dm CPD, Dmel\CG11205, Phl, anon-OV1, anonOV1)
  Tag / fusion protein: Flag (N terminal on backbone)
  Cloning method: Restriction Enzyme; 5′ cloning site NheI (not destroyed); 3′ cloning site XbaI (not destroyed)
  Sequencing primers: 5′ Polyhedrin-F; 3′ SV40pA-R
Terms and licenses: Academic/Nonprofit Terms; Industry Terms: Not Available to Industry
Depositor comments: Construct is intermediate in making insect cell virus for expression. *Mutation was found during quality control and is not known to confer any functional change.
How to cite: pFBCPDL6 was a gift from Aziz Sancar (Addgene plasmid # 67285 ; http://n2t.net/addgene:67285 ; RRID:Addgene_67285)
